>Addgene plasmid #157628 | pD649-HAsp-mLepr-COMP5AP-AviTag-9xHis | addgene full sequence | sequence record 381381 | Addgene NGS Result
TTTCAATATTATTGAAGCATTTATCAGGGTTATTGTCTCATGAGCGGATACATATTTGAATGTATTTAGA
AAAATAAACAAATAGGGGTCAGTGTTACAACCAATTAACCAATTCTGAACATTATCGCGAGCCCATTTAT
ACCTGAATATGGCTCATAACACCCCTTGCTCATGACCAAAATCCCTTAACGTGAGTTACGCGCGCGTCGT
TCCACTGAGCGTCAGACCCCGTAGAAAAGATCAAAGGATCTTCTTGAGATCCTTTTTTTCTGCGCGTAAT
CTGCTGCTTGCAAACAAAAAAACCACCGCTACCAGCGGTGGTTTGTTTGCCGGATCAAGAGCTACCAACT
CTTTTTCCGAAGGTAACTGGCTTCAGCAGAGCGCAGATACCAAATACTGTTCTTCTAGTGTAGCCGTAGT
TAGCCCACCACTTCAAGAACTCTGTAGCACCGCCTACATACCTCGCTCTGCTAATCCTGTTACCAGTGGC
TGCTGCCAGTGGCGATAAGTCGTGTCTTACCGGGTTGGACTCAAGACGATAGTTACCGGATAAGGCGCAG
CGGTCGGGCTGAACGGGGGGTTCGTGCACACAGCCCAGCTTGGAGCGAACGACCTACACCGAACTGAGAT
ACCTACAGCGTGAGCTATGAGAAAGCGCCACGCTTCCCGAAGGGAGAAAGGCGGACAGGTATCCGGTAAG
CGGCAGGGTCGGAACAGGAGAGCGCACGAGGGAGCTTCCAGGGGGAAACGCCTGGTATCTTTATAGTCCT
GTCGGGTTTCGCCACCTCTGACTTGAGCGTCGATTTTTGTGATGCTCGTCAGGGGGGCGGAGCCTATGGA
AAAACGCCAGCAACGCGGCCTTTTTACGGTTCCTGGCCTTTTGCTGGCCTTTTGCTCACATGTTCTTTCC
TGCGTTATCCCCTGATTCTGTGGATAACCGTATTACCGCCTTTGAGTGAGCTGATACCGCTCGCCGCAGC
CGAACGACCGAGCGCAGCGAGTCAGTGAGCGAGGAAGCGGAAGGCGAGAGTAGGGAACTGCCAGGCATCA
AACTAAGCAGAAGGCCCCTGACGGATGGCCTTTTTGCGTTTCTACAAACTCTTTCTGTGTTGTAAAACGA
CGGCCAGTCTTAAGCTCGGGCCCCCTGGGCGGTTCTGATAACGAGTAATCGTTAATCCGCAAATAACGTA
AAAACCCGCTTCGGCGGGTTTTTTTATGGGGGGAGTTTAGGGAAAGAGCATTTGTCAGAATATTTAAGGG
CGCCTGTCACTTTGCTTGATATATGAGAATTATTTAACCTTATAAATGAGAAAAAAGCAACGCACTTTAA
ATAAGATACGTTGCTTTTTCGATTGATGAACACCTATAATTAAACTATTCATCTATTATTTATGATTTTT
TGTATATACAATATTTCTAGTTTGTTAAAGAGAATTAAGAAAATAAATCTCGAAAATAATAAAGGGAAAA
TCAGTTTTTGATATCAAAATTATACATGTCAACGATAATACAAAATATAATACAAACTATAAGATGTTAT
CAGTATTTATTATCATTTAGAATAAATTTTGTGTCGCCCTTAATTGTGAGCGGATAACAATTACGAGCTT
CATGCACAGTGGCGTTGACTCAATATTGGCCATTAGCCATATTATTCATTGGTTATATAGCATAAATCAA
TATTGGCTATTGGCCATTGCATACGTTGTATCTATATCATAATATGTACATTTATATTGGCTCATGTCCA
ATATGACCGCCATGTTGGCATTGATTATTGACTAGTTATTAATAGTAATCAATTACGGGGTCATTAGTTC
ATAGCCCATATATGGAGTTCCGCGTTACATAACTTACGGTAAATGGCCCGCCTGGCTGACCGCCCAACGA
CCCCCGCCCATTGACGTCAATAATGACGTATGTTCCCATAGTAACGCCAATAGGGACTTTCCATTGACGT
CAATGGGTGGAGTATTTACGGTAAACTGCCCACTTGGCAGTACATCAAGTGTATCATATGCCAAGTACGC
CCCCTATTGACGTCAATGACGGTAAATGGCCCGCCTGGCATTATGCCCAGTACATGACCTTATGGGACTT
TCCTACTTGGCAGTACATCTACGTATTAGTCATCGCTATTACCATGGTGATGCGGTTTTGGCAGTACATC
AATGGGCGTGGATAGCGGTTTGACTCACGGGGATTTCCAAGTCTCCACCCCATTGACGTCAATGGGAGTT
TGTTTTGGCACCAAAATCAACGGGACTTTCCAAAATGTCGTAACAACTCCGCCCCATTGACGCAAATGGG
CGGTAGGCGTGTACGGTGGGAGGTCTATATAAGCAGAGCTCGTTTAGTGAACCGTCAGATCGCCTGGAGA
CGCCATCCACGCTGTTTTGACCTCCATAGAAGACACCGGGACCGATCCAGCCTCCGCGGCCGGGAACGGT
GCATTGGAACGCGGATTCCCCGTGCCAAGAGTGACGTAAGTACCGCCTATAGAGTCTATAGGCCCACCCC
CTTGGCTTCGTTAGAACGCGGCTACAATTAATACATAACCTTATGTATCATACACATACGATTTAGGTGA
CACTATAGAATAACATCCACTTTGCCTTTCTCTCCACAGGTGTCCACTCCCAGGTCCAACTGCACCTCGG
TTCTATCGAAAACGCGCCTGCTAGCGCCACCATGAAGACCATCATTGCCCTGAGCTACATCTTCTGCCTG
GTGTTCGCTGCGGCCGCCTATCCGATCTCCCCATGGAAATTTAAGTTGTTTTGTGGACCGCCGAATACCA
CCGATGACTCTTTTCTTTCACCAGCGGGGGCACCTAATAATGCATCAGCGCTGAAGGGGGCGTCTGAAGC
TATAGTCGAGGCCAAATTCAACAGTTCTGGGATTTATGTGCCAGAGCTTTCCAAAACTGTCTTCCACTGC
TGTTTCGGCAATGAACAAGGCCAGAATTGCTCTGCACTGACTGATAATACAGAAGGGAAAACACTCGCAT
CAGTGGTGAAGGCCAGCGTATTCAGGCAACTGGGGGTTAATTGGGACATCGAGTGCTGGATGAAAGGTGA
TCTCACTCTGTTCATATGCCACATGGAGCCATTGCCTAAAAATCCGTTCAAAAACTACGACAGTAAAGTA
CATTTGCTGTATGACCTGCCTGAGGTGATCGACGATTCTCCGTTGCCTCCGCTGAAGGACAGCTTCCAAA
CTGTCCAGTGTAATTGCTCCTTGCGAGGGTGTGAGTGTCATGTACCCGTACCCAGGGCTAAGCTCAATTA
CGCTCTCTTGATGTACTTGGAAATAACTAGTGCTGGCGTATCCTTCCAATCACCACTCATGTCATTGCAA
CCGATGCTGGTCGTGAAACCGGACCCTCCACTTGGATTGCATATGGAAGTGACGGACGATGGGAACCTTA
AGATTTCTTGGGATTCTCAGACGATGGCGCCTTTTCCCCTGCAGTACCAGGTAAAGTACTTGGAGAATAG
TACAATTGTAAGGGAGGCAGCGGAGATAGTCAGTGCGACTTCCCTGCTTGTCGATAGCGTCCTGCCGGGC
TCATCATATGAAGTACAGGTAAGGAGCAAACGGCTGGACGGGAGTGGGGTCTGGTCCGATTGGAGCTCTC
CACAAGTTTTTACGACGCAAGACGTAGTCTATTTCCCTCCAAAAATCCTTACGAGCGTAGGCAGCAACGC
CTCCTTCCATTGTATTTATAAAAACGAGAACCAAATCATCTCAAGCAAGCAGATCGTTTGGTGGCGGAAC
CTGGCGGAAAAGATCCCAGAGATTCAATATTCAATCGTCAGTGACCGAGTGTCCAAGGTAACCTTTTCCA
ATCTGAAAGCAACGCGACCTAGGGGAAAATTCACGTATGATGCCGTATATTGCTGTAACGAACAAGCTTG
TCATCATCGGTACGCAGAGTTGTACGTGATTGATGTCAACATCAACATATCCTGCGAGACAGACGGTTAC
CTGACCAAGATGACTTGTCGCTGGTCCCCATCCACGATCCAGAGTCTTGTGGGCAGTACGGTCCAACTTC
GCTACCATCGACGAAGCCTCTACTGCCCAGACTCTCCTAGCATACACCCAACATCTGAACCAAAAAACTG
CGTCCTCCAAAGAGACGGGTTCTATGAGTGCGTTTTCCAACCAATATTTCTTTTGTCCGGCTATACGATG
TGGATCAGAATCAACCATTCCCTGGGTTCCCTCGATTCTCCACCCACGTGTGTTTTGCCCGACTCTGTTG
TCAAACCTCTTCCACCCTCAAATGTAAAGGCGGAAATAACCGTCAATACGGGTCTTCTTAAAGTCAGCTG
GGAGAAACCAGTTTTTCCGGAAAACAACTTGCAATTCCAAATACGGTACGGACTCTCTGGCAAAGAAATC
CAATGGAAGACTCACGAGGTTTTTGACGCGAAGAGTAAATCCGCGTCCCTTTTGGTATCTGACCTCTGCG
CAGTATACGTTGTTCAGGTTCGATGTAGAAGGCTTGATGGACTGGGATATTGGTCTAATTGGTCAAGCCC
AGCGTACACGTTGGTCATGGACGTAAAGGTGCCTATGCGAGGGCCCGAGTTCTGGCGGAAAATGGACGGA
GATGTTACAAAGAAAGAACGAAATGTAACGCTTCTTTGGAAACCCCTCACTAAAAACGATTCCCTGTGCT
CAGTACGGAGATACGTCGTGAAGCATCGCACGGCCCATAACGGTACATGGTCTGAAGATGTAGGTAATCG
AACGAACTTGACGTTTCTGTGGACGGAACCTGCACACACAGTTACTGTCTTGGCAGTAAACTCCCTCGGC
GCCAGTTTGGTCAACTTTAACTTGACGTTCTCTTGGCCCATGTCTAAAGTAAGCGCGGTGGAATCATTGA
GCGCTTATCCTCTGTCCAGTTCATGTGTCATCCTCAGTTGGACGCTCAGCCCAGATGATTACAGTCTCCT
CTATCTGGTGATCGAGTGGAAGATTTTGAACGAAGATGACGGGATGAAGTGGCTCCGAATACCCTCCAAC
GTGAAGAAATTTTATATACATGATAACTTCATTCCAATAGAGAAATATCAGTTCTCTCTTTATCCGGTAT
TTATGGAGGGGGTGGGTAAACCTAAGATCATAAATGGCTTCACAAAAGATGCGATTGACAAACAACAAAA
CGATGGCGCGCCGGAAGATCAAGTTGATCCAAGATTGATTGATGGCAAGGGCGGATCTCTGGAGGTGCTG
TTCCAGGGACCAGGCGGAAGCGGCAATCCCGGCGGCGATCTGGCCCCCCAGATGCTGCGCGAGCTGCAGG
AGACCAATGCCGCCCTGCAGGACGTGCGCGAGCTGCTGCGCCACCGCGTGAAGGAGATCACCTTCCTGAA
GAACACCGTGATGGAGTGCGACGCCTGCGGTATGCAGCCCTCTAGAGGCTCCGGCTCCATCATCCCAGTT
GAGGAGGAGAACCCGGACTTCTGGAACCGCGAGGCAGCCGAGGCCCTGGGTGCCGCCAAGAAGCTGCAGC
CTGCACAGACAGCCGCCAAGAACCTCATCATCTTCCTGGGCGATGGGATGGGGGTGTCTACGGTGACAGC
TGCCAGGATCCTAAAAGGGCAGAAGAAGGACAAACTGGGGCCTGAGATACCCCTGGCCATGGACCGCTTC
CCATATGTGGCTCTGTCCAAGACATACAATGTAGACAAACATGTGCCAGACAGTGGAGCCACAGCCACGG
CCTACCTGTGCGGGGTCAAGGGCAACTTCCAGACCATTGGCTTGAGTGCAGCCGCCCGCTTTAACCAGTG
CAACACGACACGCGGCAACGAGGTCATCTCCGTGATGAATCGGGCCAAGAAAGCAGGGAAGTCAGTGGGA
GTGGTAACCACCACACGAGTGCAGCACGCCTCGCCAGCCGGCACCTACGCCCACACGGTGAACCGCAACT
GGTACTCGGACGCCGACGTGCCTGCCTCGGCCCGCCAGGAGGGGTGCCAGGACATCGCTACGCAGCTCAT
CTCCAACATGGACATTGACGTGATCCTAGGTGGAGGCCGAAAGTACATGTTTCGCATGGGAACCCCAGAC
CCTGAGTACCCAGATGACTACAGCCAAGGTGGGACCAGGCTGGACGGGAAGAATCTGGTGCAGGAATGGC
TGGCGAAGCGCCAGGGTGCCCGGTATGTGTGGAACCGCACTGAGCTCATGCAGGCTTCCCTGGACCCGTC
TGTGACCCATCTCATGGGTCTCTTTGAGCCTGGAGACATGAAATACGAGATCCACCGAGACTCCACACTG
GACCCCTCCCTGATGGAGATGACAGAGGCTGCCCTGCGCCTGCTGAGCAGGAACCCCCGCGGCTTCTTCC
TCTTCGTGGAGGGTGGTCGCATCGACCATGGTCATCATGAAAGCAGGGCTTACCGGGCACTGACTGAGAC
GATCATGTTCGACGACGCCATTGAGAGGGCGGGCCAGCTCACCAGCGAGGAGGACACGCTGAGCCTCGTC
ACTGCCGACCACTCCCACGTCTTCTCCTTCGGAGGCTACCCCCTGCGAGGGAGCTCCATCTTCGGGCTGG
CCCCTGGCAAGGCCCGGGACAGGAAGGCCTACACGGTCCTCCTATACGGAAACGGTCCAGGCTATGTGCT
CAAGGACGGCGCCCGGCCGGATGTTACCGAGAGCGAGAGCGGGAGCCCCGAGTATCGGCAGCAGTCAGCA
GTGCCCCTGGACGAAGAGACCCACGCAGGCGAGGACGTGGCGGTGTTCGCGCGCGGCCCGCAGGCGCACC
TGGTTCACGGCGTGCAGGAGCAGACCTTCATAGCGCACGTCATGGCCTTCGCCGCCTGCCTGGAGCCCTA
CACCGCCTGCGACCTGGCGCCCCCCGCCGGCACCACCGACGCCGCGCACCCGGGTGGCGGAGGACTGAAC
GACATCTTCGAGGCTCAGAAAATCGAATGGCACGAACATCACCATCACCATCACCATCACCATTAAGGCC
GGCCTGTAGTCACTGGCACAACGCGTTACCCGGTAAGCCAATCGGGTATACACGGTCGTCATACTGCAGA
CAGGGTTCTTCTACTTTGCAAGATAGTCTTGAGTAGTAAAATAAATAGATAGAGAAAATCAGCCTCGACT
GTGCCTTCTAGTTGCCAGCCATCTGTTGTTTGCCCCTCCCCCGTGCCTTCCTTGACCCTGGAAGGTGCCA
CTCCCACTGTCCTTTCCTAATAAAATGAGGAAATTGCATCACAACACTCAACCCTATCTCGGTCTATTCT
TTTGATTTATAAGGGATTTTGCCGATTTCGGCCTATTGGTTAAAAAATGAGCTGATTTAACAAAAATTTA
ACGCGAATTAATTCTGTGGAATGTGTGTCAGTTAGGGTGTGGAAAGTCCCCAGGCTCCCCAGCAGGCAGA
AGTATGCAAAGCATGCATCTCAATTAGTCAGCAACCAGGTGTGGAAAGTCCCCAGGCTCCCCAGCAGGCA
GAAGTATGCAAAGCATGCATCTCAATTAGTCAGCAACCATAGTCCCGCCCCTAACTCCGCCCATCCCGCC
CCTAACTCCGCCCAGTTCCGCCCATTCTCCGCCCCATGGCTGACTAATTTTTTTTATTTATGCAGAGGCC
GAGGCCGCCTCTGCCTCTGAGCTATTCCAGAAGTAGTGAGGAGGCTTTTTTGGAGGCCTAGGCTTTTGCA
AAAAGCTCCCGGGAGCTTGTATATCCATTTTCGGATCTGATCAGCACGTGTTGACAATTAATCATCGGCA
TAGTATATCGGCATAGTATAATACGACAAGGTGAGGAACTAAACCATGACCGAGTACAAGCCCACGGTGC
GCCTCGCCACCCGCGACGACGTCCCCAGGGCCGTACGCACCCTCGCCGCCGCGTTCGCCGACTACCCCGC
CACGCGCCACACCGTCGATCCGGACCGCCACATCGAGCGGGTCACCGAGCTGCAAGAACTCTTCCTCACG
CGCGTCGGGCTCGACATCGGCAAGGTGTGGGTCGCGGACGACGGCGCCGCGGTGGCGGTCTGGACCACGC
CGGAGAGCGTCGAAGCGGGGGCGGTGTTCGCCGAGATCGGCCCGCGCATGGCCGAGTTGAGCGGTTCCCG
GCTGGCCGCGCAGCAACAGATGGAAGGCCTCCTGGCGCCGCACCGGCCCAAGGAGCCCGCGTGGTTCCTG
GCCACCGTCGGCGTCTCGCCCGACCACCAGGGCAAGGGTCTGGGCAGCGCCGTCGTGCTCCCCGGAGTGG
AGGCGGCCGAGCGCGCCGGGGTGCCCGCCTTCCTGGAGACATCCGCGCCCCGCAACCTCCCCTTCTACGA
GCGGCTCGGCTTCACCGTCACCGCCGACGTCGAGGTGCCCGAAGGACCGCGCACCTGGTGCATGACCCGC
AAGCCCGGTGCCTGACACGTGCTACGAGATTTCGATTCCACCGCCGCCTTCTATGAAAGGTTGGGCTTCG
GAATCGTTTTCCGGGACGCCGGCTGGATGATCCTCCAGCGCGGGGATCTCATGCTGGAGTTCTTCGCCCA
CCCCAACTTGTTTATTGCAGCTTATAATGGTTACAAATAAAGCAATAGCATCACAAATTTCACAAATAAA
GCATTTTTTTCACTGCATTCTAGTTGTGGTTTGTCCAAACTCATCAATGTATCTTATCATGTCTGTATAC
CGTCGACCTCTAGCTAGAGCTTGGCGTAATCATGGTCATTACCAATGCTTAATCAGTGAGGCACCTATCT
CAGCGATCTGTCTATTTCGTTCATCCATAGTTGCCTGACTCCCCGTCGTGTAGATAACTACGATACGGGA
GGGCTTACCATCTGGCCCCAGCGCTGCGATGATACCGCGAGAACCACGCTCACCGGCTCCGGATTTATCA
GCAATAAACCAGCCAGCCGGAAGGGCCGAGCGCAGAAGTGGTCCTGCAACTTTATCCGCCTCCATCCAGT
CTATTAATTGTTGCCGGGAAGCTAGAGTAAGTAGTTCGCCAGTTAATAGTTTGCGCAACGTTGTTGCCAT
CGCTACAGGCATCGTGGTGTCACGCTCGTCGTTTGGTATGGCTTCATTCAGCTCCGGTTCCCAACGATCA
AGGCGAGTTACATGATCCCCCATGTTGTGCAAAAAAGCGGTTAGCTCCTTCGGTCCTCCGATCGTTGTCA
GAAGTAAGTTGGCCGCAGTGTTATCACTCATGGTTATGGCAGCACTGCATAATTCTCTTACTGTCATGCC
ATCCGTAAGATGCTTTTCTGTGACTGGTGAGTACTCAACCAAGTCATTCTGAGAATAGTGTATGCGGCGA
CCGAGTTGCTCTTGCCCGGCGTCAATACGGGATAATACCGCGCCACATAGCAGAACTTTAAAAGTGCTCA
TCATTGGAAAACGTTCTTCGGGGCGAAAACTCTCAAGGATCTTACCGCTGTTGAGATCCAGTTCGATGTA
ACCCACTCGTGCACCCAACTGATCTTCAGCATCTTTTACTTTCACCAGCGTTTCTGGGTGAGCAAAAACA
GGAAGGCAAAATGCCGCAAAAAAGGGAATAAGGGCGACACGGAAATGTTGAATACTCATATTCTTCCTT
Features (pLannotate 1.2.2; 24 found; start..end, strand, type, name):
    119..143     -  CDS            KanR (fragment): aminoglycoside phosphotransferase; aph(3')-Ia; confers resistance to kanamycin
    254..842     +  rep_origin     ori: high-copy-number ColE1/pMB1/pBR322/pUC origin of replication
   1067..1084    +  terminator     rrnB T2 terminator (fragment): transcription terminator T2 from the E. coli rrnB gene
   1109..1128    -  CDS            lacZα (fragment): LacZα fragment of β-galactosidase; lacZ fragment
   1584..1600    +  protein_bind   lac operator: The lac repressor binds to the lac operator to inhibit transcription in E. coli. This inhibition can be relieved by adding lactose or isopropyl-β-D-thiogalactopyranoside (IPTG). lac repressor encoded by lacI
   1843..2146    +  enhancer       CMV enhancer: human cytomegalovirus immediate early enhancer
   2147..2350    +  promoter       CMV promoter: human cytomegalovirus (CMV) immediate early promoter
   2486..2529    +  intron         CMV intron (fragment): modified intron A from human cytomegalovirus
   2581..2599    +  promoter       SP6 promoter: promoter for bacteriophage SP6 RNA polymerase
   2603..2640    +  CDS            IgH signal sequence (fragment): signal sequence from the mouse immunoglobulin heavy chain variable region
   2701..5184    +  CDS            Lepr (fragment): LEPR_MOUSE - Also known as Db, Obr. Experimental evidence at protein level: Swiss-Prot protein existence level 1. [Isoform E]: Antagonizes Isoform A and isoform B-mediated LEP binding and endocytosis. From Mus musculus (Mouse).
   5281..5460    +  CDS            Comp (fragment): COMP_RAT - Experimental evidence at protein level: Swiss-Prot protein existence level 1. May play a role in the structural integrity of cartilage via its interaction with other extracellular matrix proteins such as the collagens and fibronectin. Can mediate the interaction of chondrocytes with the cartilage extracellular matrix through interaction with cell surface integrin receptors. Could play a role in the pathogenesis of osteoarthritis. Potent suppressor of apoptosis in both primary chondrocytes and transformed cells. Suppresses apoptosis by blocking the activation of caspase-3 and by indu
   5448..6900    +  CDS            SEAP (fragment): secreted alkaline phosphatase from human placenta The natural enzyme has a C-terminal transmembrane sequence that is replaced by a GPI anchor.
   6925..6966    +  CDS            AviTag™ (fragment): peptide tag that allows for enzymatic biotinylation
   6970..6993    +  CDS            8xHis: 8xHis affinity tag
   7139..7250    +  polyA_signal   bGH poly(A) signal: bovine growth hormone polyadenylation signal
   7251..7359    +  rep_origin     f1 ori (fragment): f1 bacteriophage origin of replication; arrow indicates direction of (+) strand synthesis
   7373..7702    +  promoter       SV40 promoter: SV40 enhancer and early promoter
   7750..7797    +  promoter       EM7 promoter: synthetic bacterial promoter&nbsp
   7816..8415    +  CDS            PuroR (fragment): puromycin N-acetyltransferase; pac from Streptomyces; confers resistance to puromycin
   8425..8550    +  CDS            ble (fragment): BLE_KLEPN - Experimental evidence at protein level: Swiss-Prot protein existence level 1. Binding protein with a strong affinity to the bleomycin family of antibiotics. Binds to CL990; an antimitotic-antibiotic compound. From Klebsiella pneumoniae.
   8545..8666    +  polyA_signal   SV40 poly(A) signal: SV40 polyadenylation signal
   8719..9579    -  CDS            AmpR: β-lactamase; bla; confers resistance to ampicillin, carbenicillin, and related antibiotics
   9582..89      -  promoter       AmpR promoter (fragment) (across the origin): bla
