[The description below was written by a language model from this plasmid's Addgene catalogue record and pLannotate feature annotations shown in this document.]
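Description:
pD649-HAsp-mLepr-COMP5AP-AviTag-9xHis is a 9.6 kb mammalian expression plasmid built on the pD649 backbone for producing a secreted, multimerised form of the mouse leptin receptor (Lepr) extracellular domain. It is propagated in E. coli as a high-copy plasmid through a ColE1/pUC-type origin with ampicillin selection (AmpR). The feature table also shows an SV40 early/EM7 promoter cassette driving a puromycin N-acetyltransferase gene with an SV40 poly(A) signal, which could serve for selection in mammalian cells. Short fragments of KanR, lacZα, ble and the f1 origin also appear and are probably backbone remnants rather than functional parts.

Expression is driven by the CMV enhancer and promoter, followed by a fragment of CMV intron A. An SP6 promoter sits just upstream of the coding region. The open reading frame starts with a leader that the plasmid name calls HAsp; the annotation software matched it partially to an immunoglobulin heavy-chain signal sequence. Next comes the Lepr ectodomain, cloned between retained NotI and AscI sites. Its C terminus is fused to the backbone-encoded COMP5AP module. This consists of the coiled-coil region of rat cartilage oligomeric matrix protein, which assembles into pentamers, followed by human placental alkaline phosphatase, an AviTag for enzymatic biotinylation, and a polyhistidine tag (9xHis by name, annotated as 8xHis). A bGH poly(A) signal ends the transcript.

The pentameric fusion raises binding avidity, the phosphatase gives an enzymatic readout, and the tags allow capture or purification. This design suits the extracellular protein–protein interaction screening for which the collection was built. The depositor notes that some plasmids in the collection may carry an IS4-like transposase insertion upstream of the CMV promoter; none is annotated here.
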