Addgene plasmid #157628: pD649-HAsp-mLepr-COMP5AP-AviTag-9xHis
Purpose: Mammalian expression of cell-surface protein extracellular domain fused to COMP5AP-AviTag-9xHis. Protein is secreted from cells.
Depositing lab: Chris Garcia. Depositing organization: Stanford University. Publication: A Human IgSF Cell-Surface Interactome Reveals a Complex Network of Protein-Protein Interactions. Wojtowicz WM, Vielmetter J, Fernandes RA, Siepe DH, Eastman CL, Chisholm GB, Cox S, Klock H, Anderson PW, Rue SM, Miller JJ, Glaser SM, Bragstad ML, Vance J, Lam AW, Lesley SA, Zinn K, Garcia KC. Cell. 2020 Aug 20;182(4):1027-1043.e17. doi: 10.1016/j.cell.2020.07.025. PubMed 32822567.
Backbone
  Vector backbone: pD649
  Backbone size w/o insert (bp): 7153
  Vector type: Mammalian Expression
Growth in bacteria
  Bacterial resistance: Ampicillin, 100 μg/mL
  Growth temperature: 37°C
  Growth strain: DH5alpha
  Copy number: High Copy
Gene/Insert
  Gene/Insert name: mLepr (alt name: LEPR)
  Species: M. musculus (mouse)
  Insert size (bp): 2436
  Entrez Gene: Lepr (a.k.a. LEPROT, Leprb, Modb1, OB-RGRP, Obr, db, diabetes, obese-like, obl)
  Promoter: CMV/SP6
  Tag / fusion protein: COMP5AP-AviTag-9xHis (C terminal on backbone)
  Cloning method: Restriction Enzyme; 5′ cloning site GCGGCCGC (not destroyed); 3′ cloning site GGCGCGCC (not destroyed)
  Sequencing primers: 5′ ATTTAGGTGACACTATAG; 3′ CGTCGCACTCCATCACGGTG
Resource information
  A portion of this plasmid was derived from a plasmid made by: synthesis by IDT
Terms and licenses: Academic/Nonprofit Terms; Industry Terms: Not Available to Industry
Depositor comments: Some plasmids in this collection may have an IS4-like element ISVsa5 family transposase upstream of the CMV promoter.
How to cite: pD649-HAsp-mLepr-COMP5AP-AviTag-9xHis was a gift from Chris Garcia (Addgene plasmid # 157628 ; http://n2t.net/addgene:157628 ; RRID:Addgene_157628)
