>Addgene plasmid #157628 | pD649-HAsp-mLepr-COMP5AP-AviTag-9xHis | depositor partial sequence | sequence record 304366 | Lepr
TATCCGATCTCCCCATGGAAATTTAAGTTGTTTTGTGGACCGCCGAATACCACCGATGACTCTTTTCTTT
CACCAGCGGGGGCACCTAATAATGCATCAGCGCTGAAGGGGGCGTCTGAAGCTATAGTCGAGGCCAAATT
CAACAGTTCTGGGATTTATGTGCCAGAGCTTTCCAAAACTGTCTTCCACTGCTGTTTCGGCAATGAACAA
GGCCAGAATTGCTCTGCACTGACTGATAATACAGAAGGGAAAACACTCGCATCAGTGGTGAAGGCCAGCG
TATTCAGGCAACTGGGGGTTAATTGGGACATCGAGTGCTGGATGAAAGGTGATCTCACTCTGTTCATATG
CCACATGGAGCCATTGCCTAAAAATCCGTTCAAAAACTACGACAGTAAAGTACATTTGCTGTATGACCTG
CCTGAGGTGATCGACGATTCTCCGTTGCCTCCGCTGAAGGACAGCTTCCAAACTGTCCAGTGTAATTGCT
CCTTGCGAGGGTGTGAGTGTCATGTACCCGTACCCAGGGCTAAGCTCAATTACGCTCTCTTGATGTACTT
GGAAATAACTAGTGCTGGCGTATCCTTCCAATCACCACTCATGTCATTGCAACCGATGCTGGTCGTGAAA
CCGGACCCTCCACTTGGATTGCATATGGAAGTGACGGACGATGGGAACCTTAAGATTTCTTGGGATTCTC
AGACGATGGCGCCTTTTCCCCTGCAGTACCAGGTAAAGTACTTGGAGAATAGTACAATTGTAAGGGAGGC
AGCGGAGATAGTCAGTGCGACTTCCCTGCTTGTCGATAGCGTCCTGCCGGGCTCATCATATGAAGTACAG
GTAAGGAGCAAACGGCTGGACGGGAGTGGGGTCTGGTCCGATTGGAGCTCTCCACAAGTTTTTACGACGC
AAGACGTAGTCTATTTCCCTCCAAAAATCCTTACGAGCGTAGGCAGCAACGCCTCCTTCCATTGTATTTA
TAAAAACGAGAACCAAATCATCTCAAGCAAGCAGATCGTTTGGTGGCGGAACCTGGCGGAAAAGATCCCA
GAGATTCAATATTCAATCGTCAGTGACCGAGTGTCCAAGGTAACCTTTTCCAATCTGAAAGCAACGCGAC
CTAGGGGAAAATTCACGTATGATGCCGTATATTGCTGTAACGAACAAGCTTGTCATCATCGGTACGCAGA
GTTGTACGTGATTGATGTCAACATCAACATATCCTGCGAGACAGACGGTTACCTGACCAAGATGACTTGT
CGCTGGTCCCCATCCACGATCCAGAGTCTTGTGGGCAGTACGGTCCAACTTCGCTACCATCGACGAAGCC
TCTACTGCCCAGACTCTCCTAGCATACACCCAACATCTGAACCAAAAAACTGCGTCCTCCAAAGAGACGG
GTTCTATGAGTGCGTTTTCCAACCAATATTTCTTTTGTCCGGCTATACGATGTGGATCAGAATCAACCAT
TCCCTGGGTTCCCTCGATTCTCCACCCACGTGTGTTTTGCCCGACTCTGTTGTCAAACCTCTTCCACCCT
CAAATGTAAAGGCGGAAATAACCGTCAATACGGGTCTTCTTAAAGTCAGCTGGGAGAAACCAGTTTTTCC
GGAAAACAACTTGCAATTCCAAATACGGTACGGACTCTCTGGCAAAGAAATCCAATGGAAGACTCACGAG
GTTTTTGACGCGAAGAGTAAATCCGCGTCCCTTTTGGTATCTGACCTCTGCGCAGTATACGTTGTTCAGG
TTCGATGTAGAAGGCTTGATGGACTGGGATATTGGTCTAATTGGTCAAGCCCAGCGTACACGTTGGTCAT
GGACGTAAAGGTGCCTATGCGAGGGCCCGAGTTCTGGCGGAAAATGGACGGAGATGTTACAAAGAAAGAA
CGAAATGTAACGCTTCTTTGGAAACCCCTCACTAAAAACGATTCCCTGTGCTCAGTACGGAGATACGTCG
TGAAGCATCGCACGGCCCATAACGGTACATGGTCTGAAGATGTAGGTAATCGAACGAACTTGACGTTTCT
GTGGACGGAACCTGCACACACAGTTACTGTCTTGGCAGTAAACTCCCTCGGCGCCAGTTTGGTCAACTTT
AACTTGACGTTCTCTTGGCCCATGTCTAAAGTAAGCGCGGTGGAATCATTGAGCGCTTATCCTCTGTCCA
GTTCATGTGTCATCCTCAGTTGGACGCTCAGCCCAGATGATTACAGTCTCCTCTATCTGGTGATCGAGTG
GAAGATTTTGAACGAAGATGACGGGATGAAGTGGCTCCGAATACCCTCCAACGTGAAGAAATTTTATATA
CATGATAACTTCATTCCAATAGAGAAATATCAGTTCTCTCTTTATCCGGTATTTATGGAGGGGGTGGGTA
AACCTAAGATCATAAATGGCTTCACAAAAGATGCGATTGACAAACAACAAAACGAT
